>Addgene plasmid #134443 | pFA6a-SRS:HIS3MX6 | addgene full sequence | sequence record 271252 | Addgene NGS Result
AAATAAGTTATAAAAAAAATAAGTGTATACAAATTTTAAAGTGACTCTTAGGTTTTAAAACGAAAATTCT
TATTCTTGAGTAACTCTTTCCTGTAGGTCAGGTTGCTTTCTCAGGTATAGTATGAGGTCGCTCTTATTGA
CCACACCTCTACCGGCAGATCCGCTAGGGATAACAGGGTAATATAGATCTGTTTAGCTTGCCTCGTCCCC
GCCGGGTCACCCGGCCAGCGACATGGAGGCCCAGAATACCCTCCTTGACAGTCTTGACGTGCGCAGCTCA
GGGGCATGATGTGACTGTCGCCCGTACATTTAGCCCATACATCCCCATGTATAATCATTTGCATCCATAC
ATTTTGATGGCCGCACGGCGCGAAGCAAAAATTACGGCTCCTCGCTGCAGACCTGCGAGCAGGGAAACGC
TCCCCTCACAGACGCGTTGAATTGTCCCCACGCCGCGCCCCTGTAGAGAAATATAAAAGGTTAGGATTTG
CCACTGAGGTTCTTCTTTCATATACTTCCTTTTAAAATCTTGCTAGGATACAGTTCTCACATCACATCCG
AACATAAACAACCATGGCAGAACCAGCCCAAAAAAAGCAAAAACAAACTGTTCAGGAGCGCAAGGCGTTT
ATCTCCCGTATCACTAATGAAACTAAAATTCAAATCGCTATTTCGCTGAATGGTGGTTATATTCAAATAA
AAGATTCGATTCTTCCTGCAAAGAAGGATGACGATGTAGCTTCCCAAGCTACTCAGTCACAGGTCATCGA
TATTCACACAGGTGTTGGCTTTTTGGATCATATGATCCATGCGTTGGCAAAACACTCTGGTTGGTCTCTT
ATTGTTGAATGTATTGGTGACCTGCACATTGACGATCACCATACTACCGAAGATTGCGGTATCGCATTAG
GGCAAGCGTTCAAAGAAGCAATGGGTGCTGTCCGTGGTGTAAAAAGATTCGGTACTGGGTTCGCACCATT
GGATGAGGCGCTATCACGTGCCGTAGTCGATTTATCTAGTAGACCATTTGCTGTAATCGACCTTGGATTG
AAGAGAGAGATGATTGGTGATTTATCCACTGAAATGATTCCACACTTTTTGGAAAGTTTCGCGGAGGCGG
CCAGAATTACTTTGCATGTTGATTGTCTGAGAGGTTTCAACGATCACCACAGAAGTGAGAGTGCGTTCAA
GGCTTTGGCTGTTGCCATAAGAGAAGCTATTTCTAGCAATGGCACCAATGACGTTCCCTCAACCAAAGGT
GTTTTGATGTGAAGTACTGACAATAAAAAGATTCTTGTTTTCAAGAACTTGTCATTTGTATAGTTTTTTT
ATATTGTAGTTGTTCTATTTTAATCAAATGTTAGCGTGATTTATATTTTTTTTCGCCTCGACATCATCTG
CCCAGATGCGAAGTTAAGTGCGCAGAAAGTAATATCATGCGTCAATCGTATGTGAATGCTGGTCGCTATA
CTGCTGTCGATTCGATACTAACGCCGCCATCCAGTTTAAACGAGCTCGAATTCATCGATGATATCAGATC
CACTAGTGGCCTATGCGGCCGCGGATCTGCCGGTCTCCCTATAGTGAGTCGTATTAATTTCGATAAGCCA
GGTTAACCTGCATTAATGAATCGGCCAACGCGCGGGGAGAGGCGGTTTGCGTATTGGGCGCTCTTCCGCT
TCCTCGCTCACTGACTCGCTGCGCTCGGTCGTTCGGCTGCGGCGAGCGGTATCAGCTCACTCAAAGGCGG
TAATACGGTTATCCACAGAATCAGGGGATAACGCAGGAAAGAACATGTGAGCAAAAGGCCAGCAAAAGGC
CAGGAACCGTAAAAAGGCCGCGTTGCTGGCGTTTTTCCATAGGCTCCGCCCCCCTGACGAGCATCACAAA
AATCGACGCTCAAGTCAGAGGTGGCGAAACCCGACAGGACTATAAAGATACCAGGCGTTTCCCCCTGGAA
GCTCCCTCGTGCGCTCTCCTGTTCCGACCCTGCCGCTTACCGGATACCTGTCCGCCTTTCTCCCTTCGGG
AAGCGTGGCGCTTTCTCATAGCTCACGCTGTAGGTATCTCAGTTCGGTGTAGGTCGTTCGCTCCAAGCTG
GGCTGTGTGCACGAACCCCCCGTTCAGCCCGACCGCTGCGCCTTATCCGGTAACTATCGTCTTGAGTCCA
ACCCGGTAAGACACGACTTATCGCCACTGGCAGCAGCCACTGGTAACAGGATTAGCAGAGCGAGGTATGT
AGGCGGTGCTACAGAGTTCTTGAAGTGGTGGCCTAACTACGGCTACACTAGAAGAACAGTATTTGGTATC
TGCGCTCTGCTGAAGCCAGTTACCTTCGGAAAAAGAGTTGGTAGCTCTTGATCCGGCAAACAAACCACCG
CTGGTAGCGGTGGTTTTTTTGTTTGCAAGCAGCAGATTACGCGCAGAAAAAAAGGATCTCAAGAAGATCC
TTTGATCTTTTCTACGGGGTCTGACGCTCAGTGGAACGAAAACTCACGTTAAGGGATTTTGGTCATGAGA
TTATCAAAAAGGATCTTCACCTAGATCCTTTTAAATTAAAAATGAAGTTTTAAATCAATCTAAAGTATAT
ATGAGTAAACTTGGTCTGACAGTTACCAATGCTTAATCAGTGAGGCACCTATCTCAGCGATCTGTCTATT
TCGTTCATCCATAGTTGCCTGACTCCCCGTCGTGTAGATAACTACGATACGGGAGGGCTTACCATCTGGC
CCCAGTGCTGCAATGATACCGCGAGACCCACGCTCACCGGCTCCAGATTTATCAGCAATAAACCAGCCAG
CCGGAAGGGCCGAGCGCAGAAGTGGTCCTGCAACTTTATCCGCCTCCATCCAGTCTATTAATTGTTGCCG
GGAAGCTAGAGTAAGTAGTTCGCCAGTTAATAGTTTGCGCAACGTTGTTGCCATTGCTACAGGCATCGTG
GTGTCACGCTCGTCGTTTGGTATGGCTTCATTCAGCTCCGGTTCCCAACGATCAAGGCGAGTTACATGAT
CCCCCATGTTGTGCAAAAAAGCGGTTAGCTCCTTCGGTCCTCCGATCGTTGTCAGAAGTAAGTTGGCCGC
AGTGTTATCACTCATGGTTATGGCAGCACTGCATAATTCTCTTACTGTCATGCCATCCGTAAGATGCTTT
TCTGTGACTGGTGAGTACTCAACCAAGTCATTCTGAGAATAGTGTATGCGGCGACCGAGTTGCTCTTGCC
CGGCGTCAATACGGGATAATACCGCGCCACATAGCAGAACTTTAAAAGTGCTCATCATTGGAAAACGTTC
TTCGGGGCGAAAACTCTCAAGGATCTTACCGCTGTTGAGATCCAGTTCGATGTAACCCACTCGTGCACCC
AACTGATCTTCAGCATCTTTTACTTTCACCAGCGTTTCTGGGTGAGCAAAAACAGGAAGGCAAAATGCCG
CAAAAAAGGGAATAAGGGCGACACGGAAATGTTGAATACTCATACTCTTCCTTTTTCAATATTATTGAAG
CATTTATCAGGGTTATTGTCTCATGAGCGGATACATATTTGAATGTATTTAGAAAAATAAACAAATAGGG
GTTCCGCGCACATTTCCCCGAAAAGTGCCACCTGACGTCTAAGAAACCATTATTATCATGACATTAACCT
ATAAAAATAGGCGTATCACGAGGCCCTTTCGTCTCGCGCGTTTCGGTGATGACGGTGAAAACCTCTGACA
CATGCAGCTCCCGGAGACGGTCACAGCTTGTCTGTAAGCGGATGCCGGGAGCAGACAAGCCCGTCAGGGC
GCGTCAGCGGGTGTTGGCGGGTGTCGGGGCTGGCTTAACTATGCGGCATCAGAGCAGATTGTACTGAGAG
TGCACCATATGGACATATTGTCGTTAGAACGCGGCTACAATTAATACATAACCTTATGTATCATACACAT
ACGATTTAGGTGACACTATAGAACGCGGCCGCCAGCTGAAGCTTCGTACGCTGCAGGTCGACGGATCCCC
GGGTTAATTAACTGCCCGAAACCGGTGGTGGCTAAGGCGCGCCACTTCTAAATAAGCGAATTTCTTATGA
TTTATGATTTTTATTATT
Features (pLannotate 1.2.2; 12 found; start..end, strand, type, name):
    230..573     +  promoter       TEF promoter: Ashbya gossypii TEF promoter
    616..1269    +  CDS            HIS3: HIS7_YEAST - Experimental evidence at protein level: Swiss-Prot protein existence level 1. From Saccharomyces cerevisiae (strain ATCC 204508 / S288c) (Baker's yeast).
   1276..1473    +  terminator     TEF terminator: Ashbya gossypii TEF terminator
   1578..1596    -  promoter       T7 promoter: promoter for bacteriophage T7 RNA polymerase
   1618..1671    -  CDS            lacI (fragment): lac repressor; lacI; The lac repressor binds to the lac operator to inhibit transcription in E. coli. This inhibition can be relieved by adding lactose or isopropyl-β-D-thiogalactopyranoside (IPTG).
   1854..2442    -  rep_origin     ori: high-copy-number ColE1/pMB1/pBR322/pUC origin of replication
   2613..3473    -  CDS            AmpR: β-lactamase; bla; confers resistance to ampicillin, carbenicillin, and related antibiotics
   3474..3578    -  promoter       AmpR promoter: bla
   3673..3708    +  CDS            rop (fragment): Rop protein, which maintains plasmids at low copy number; rop
   3810..3861    +  misc_feature   bom (fragment): basis of mobility region from pBR322
   3924..3942    +  promoter       SP6 promoter: promoter for bacteriophage SP6 RNA polymerase
   4046..155     +  terminator     ADH1 terminator (across the origin): S. cerevisiae ADH1; transcription terminator for the S. cerevisiae alcohol dehydrogenase 1 (ADH1) gene
