[The description below was written by a language model from this plasmid's Addgene catalogue record and pLannotate feature annotations shown in this document.]
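Description:
pFA6a-SRS:HIS3MX6 is a PCR-template plasmid from the pFA6a family, built on the pFA6a-HIS3MX6 backbone and intended for C-terminal tagging of chromosomal genes in yeast rather than for replication or expression in yeast itself. No yeast origin of replication is annotated. In E. coli it is maintained through a high-copy ColE1/pUC-type origin and selected with ampicillin via the β-lactamase gene and its native promoter. Short fragments annotated as lacI, rop and bom are backbone remnants with no evident function, and SP6 and T7 promoters flank the module region.

The payload is a synthetic SRS peptide tag cloned between retained PacI and AscI sites. The tag itself was not picked up by the automated annotation, and the record does not spell out what SRS stands for. The associated publication title places it in a suite of peptide tags designed for epitope-targeted enzymatic functionalization of yeast proteins. The tag's exact position is therefore not annotated, though the usual pFA6a layout would place it just upstream of the S. cerevisiae ADH1 terminator, which spans the sequence origin and would terminate transcription of the tagged gene. Next comes the HIS3MX6 marker, in which an Ashbya gossypii TEF promoter and TEF terminator drive a HIS3-type coding sequence that gives histidine prototrophy.

In typical use, the tag-terminator-marker module is amplified with primers carrying homology to the 3′ end of a target open reading frame and its downstream region. The product then integrates by homologous recombination, fusing the SRS tag in frame to the endogenous protein, and integrants are selected in a his3 strain on medium lacking histidine.
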