Addgene plasmid #134443: pFA6a-SRS:HIS3MX6
Purpose: PCR-based C-terminal SRS tag
Depositing lab: Robert Tomko. Depositing organization: Florida State University, Tallahassee. Publication: A suite of PCR-based peptide tagging plasmids to permit epitope-targeted enzymatic functionalization of yeast proteins. Nemec AA, Tomko RJ Jr. Yeast. 2020 May 13. doi: 10.1002/yea.3471. PubMed 32401365.
Backbone
  Vector backbone: pFA6a-HIS3MX6
  Vector type: PCR-based tagging in yeast
  Selectable markers: HIS3
Growth in bacteria
  Bacterial resistance: Ampicillin, 100 μg/mL
  Growth temperature: 37°C
  Growth strain: DH5alpha
  Copy number: High Copy
Gene/Insert
  Gene/Insert name: SRS
  Species: Synthetic
  Cloning method: Restriction Enzyme; 5′ cloning site PacI (not destroyed); 3′ cloning site AscI (not destroyed)
Terms and licenses: Academic/Nonprofit Terms; Industry Terms
How to cite: pFA6a-SRS:HIS3MX6 was a gift from Robert Tomko (Addgene plasmid # 134443 ; http://n2t.net/addgene:134443 ; RRID:Addgene_134443)
